>Addgene plasmid #28015 | AAV-CAG-hChR2_tdTomato | depositor full sequence | sequence record 13256 | Author sequence
AGCGCCCAATACGCAAACCGCCTCTCCCCGCGCGTTGGCCGATTCATTAATGCAGCTGCGCGCTCGCTCG
CTCACTGAGGCCGCCCGGGCAAAGCCCGGGCGTCGGGCGACCTTTGGTCGCCCGGCCTCAGTGAGCGAGC
GAGCGCGCAGAGAGGGAGTGGCCAACTCCATCACTAGGGGTTCCTTGTAGTTAATGATTAACCCGCCATG
CTACTTATCTACGTAGCCATGCTCTAGGAAGATCGTACCATTGACGTCAATAATGACGTATGTTCCCATA
GTAACGCCAATAGGGACTTTCCATTGACGTCAATGGGTGGACTATTTACGGTAAACTGCCCACTTGGCAG
TACATCAAGTGTATCATATGCCAAGTACGCCCCCTATTGACGTCAATGACGGTAAATGGCCCGCCTGGCA
TTATGCCCAGTACATGACCTTATGGGACTTTCCTACTTGGCAGTACATCTACGTATTAGTCATCGCTATT
ACCATGGTCGAGGTGAGCCCCACGTTCTGCTTCACTCTCCCCATCTCCCCCCCCTCCCCACCCCCAATTT
TGTATTTATTTATTTTTTAATTATTTTGTGCAGCGATGGGGGCGGGGGGGGGGGGGGGGCGCGCGCCAGG
CGGGGCGGGGCGGGGCGAGGGGCGGGGCGGGGCGAGGCGGAGAGGTGCGGCGGCAGCCAATCAGAGCGGC
GCGCTCCGAAAGTTTCCTTTTATGGCGAGGCGGCGGCGGCGGCGGCCCTATAAAAAGCGAAGCGCGCGGC
GGGCGGGAGTCGCTGCGACGCTGCCTTCGCCCCGTGCCCCGCTCCGCCGCCGCCTCGCGCCGCCCGCCCC
GGCTCTGACTGACCGCGTTACTCCCACAGGTGAGCGGGCGGGACGGCCCTTCTCCTCCGGGCTGTAATTA
GCGCTTGGTTTAATGACGGCTTGTTTCTTTTCTGTGGCTGCGTGAAAGCCTTGAGGGGCTCCGGGAGGGC
CCTTTGTGCGGGGGGAGCGGCTCGGGGCTGTCCGCGGGGGGACGGCTGCCTTCGGGGGGGACGGGGCAGG
GCGGGGTTCGGCTTCTGGCGTGTGACCGGCGGCTCTAGAGCCTCTGCTAACCATGTTCATGCCTTCTTCT
TTTTCCTACAGCTCCTGGGCAACGTGCTGGTTGTTGTGCTGTCTCATCATTTTGGCAAAGAATTCGGTAC
CGCGGGCCCCTAGCGCCACCATGGACTATGGCGGCGCTTTGTCTGCCGTCGGACGCGAACTTTTGTTCGT
TACTAATCCTGTGGTGGTGAACGGGTCCGTCCTGGTCCCTGAGGATCAATGTTACTGTGCCGGATGGATT
GAATCTCGCGGCACGAACGGCGCTCAGACCGCGTCAAATGTCCTGCAGTGGCTTGCAGCAGGATTCAGCA
TTTTGCTGCTGATGTTCTATGCCTACCAAACCTGGAAATCTACATGCGGCTGGGAGGAGATCTATGTGTG
CGCCATTGAAATGGTTAAGGTGATTCTCGAGTTCTTTTTTGAGTTTAAGAATCCCTCTATGCTCTACCTT
GCCACAGGACACCGGGTGCAGTGGCTGCGCTATGCAGAGTGGCTGCTCACTTGTCCTGTCATCCTTATCC
ACCTGAGCAACCTCACCGGCCTGAGCAACGACTACAGCAGGAGAACCATGGGACTCCTTGTCTCAGACAT
CGGGACTATCGTGTGGGGGGCTACCAGCGCCATGGCAACCGGCTATGTTAAAGTCATCTTCTTTTGTCTT
GGATTGTGCTATGGCGCGAACACATTTTTTCACGCCGCCAAAGCATATATCGAGGGTTATCATACTGTGC
CAAAGGGTCGGTGCCGCCAGGTCGTGACCGGCATGGCATGGCTGTTTTTCGTGAGCTGGGGTATGTTCCC
AATTCTCTTCATTTTGGGGCCCGAAGGTTTTGGCGTCCTGAGCGTCTATGGCTCCACCGTAGGTCACACG
ATTATTGATCTGATGAGTAAAAATTGTTGGGGGTTGTTGGGACACTACCTGCGCGTCCTGATCCACGAGC
ACATATTGATTCACGGAGATATCCGCAAAACCACCAAACTGAACATCGGCGGAACGGAGATCGAGGTCGA
GACTCTCGTCGAAGACGAAGCCGAGGCCGGAGCCGTGCCAGCCGCGGCCGTGAGCAAGGGCGAGGAGGTC
ATCAAAGAGTTCATGCGCTTCAAGGTGCGCATGGAGGGCTCCATGAACGGCCACGAGTTCGAGATCGAGG
GCGAGGGCGAGGGCCGCCCCTACGAGGGCACCCAGACCGCCAAGCTGAAGGTGACCAAGGGCGGCCCCCT
GCCCTTCGCCTGGGACATCCTGTCCCCCCAGTTCATGTACGGCTCCAAGGCGTACGTGAAGCACCCCGCC
GACATCCCCGATTACAAGAAGCTGTCCTTCCCCGAGGGCTTCAAGTGGGAGCGCGTGATGAACTTCGAGG
ACGGCGGTCTGGTGACCGTGACCCAGGACTCCTCCCTGCAGGACGGCACGCTGATCTACAAGGTGAAGAT
GCGCGGCACCAACTTCCCCCCCGACGGCCCCGTAATGCAGAAGAAGACCATGGGCTGGGAGGCCTCCACC
GAGCGCCTGTACCCCCGCGACGGCGTGCTGAAGGGCGAGATCCACCAGGCCCTGAAGCTGAAGGACGGCG
GCCACTACCTGGTGGAGTTCAAGACCATCTACATGGCCAAGAAGCCCGTGCAACTGCCCGGCTACTACTA
CGTGGACACCAAGCTGGACATCACCTCCCACAACGAGGACTACACCATCGTGGAACAGTACGAGCGCTCC
GAGGGCCGCCACCACCTGTTCCTGGGGCATGGCACCGGCAGCACCGGCAGCGGCAGCTCCGGCACCGCCT
CCTCCGAGGACAACAACATGGCCGTCATCAAAGAGTTCATGCGCTTCAAGGTGCGCATGGAGGGCTCCAT
GAACGGCCACGAGTTCGAGATCGAGGGCGAGGGCGAGGGCCGCCCCTACGAGGGCACCCAGACCGCCAAG
CTGAAGGTGACCAAGGGCGGCCCCCTGCCCTTCGCCTGGGACATCCTGTCCCCCCAGTTCATGTACGGCT
CCAAGGCGTACGTGAAGCACCCCGCCGACATCCCCGATTACAAGAAGCTGTCCTTCCCCGAGGGCTTCAA
GTGGGAGCGCGTGATGAACTTCGAGGACGGCGGTCTGGTGACCGTGACCCAGGACTCCTCCCTGCAGGAC
GGCACGCTGATCTACAAGGTGAAGATGCGCGGCACCAACTTCCCCCCCGACGGCCCCGTAATGCAGAAGA
AGACCATGGGCTGGGAGGCCTCCACCGAGCGCCTGTACCCCCGCGACGGCGTGCTGAAGGGCGAGATCCA
CCAGGCCCTGAAGCTGAAGGACGGCGGCCACTACCTGGTGGAGTTCAAGACCATCTACATGGCCAAGAAG
CCCGTGCAACTGCCCGGCTACTACTACGTGGACACCAAGCTGGACATCACCTCCCACAACGAGGACTACA
CCATCGTGGAACAGTACGAGCGCTCCGAGGGCCGCCACCACCTGTTCCTGTACGGCATGGACGAGCTGTA
CAAGTAAGGGGATCCACTCGAGTGGAGCTCGCGACTAGTCGATTCGAATTCGATATCAAGCTTATCGATA
ATCAACCTCTGGATTACAAAATTTGTGAAAGATTGACTGGTATTCTTAACTATGTTGCTCCTTTTACGCT
ATGTGGATACGCTGCTTTAATGCCTTTGTATCATGCTATTGCTTCCCGTATGGCTTTCATTTTCTCCTCC
TTGTATAAATCCTGGTTGCTGTCTCTTTATGAGGAGTTGTGGCCCGTTGTCAGGCAACGTGGCGTGGTGT
GCACTGTGTTTGCTGACGCAACCCCCACTGGTTGGGGCATTGCCACCACCTGTCAGCTCCTTTCCGGGAC
TTTCGCTTTCCCCCTCCCTATTGCCACGGCGGAACTCATCGCCGCCTGCCTTGCCCGCTGCTGGACAGGG
GCTCGGCTGTTGGGCACTGACAATTCCGTGGTGTTGTCGGGGAAATCATCGTCCTTTCCTTGGCTGCTCG
CCTGTGTTGCCACCTGGATTCTGCGCGGGACGTCCTTCTGCTACGTCCCTTCGGCCCTCAATCCAGCGGA
CCTTCCTTCCCGCGGCCTGCTGCCGGCTCTGCGGCCTCTTCCGCGTCTTCGCCTTCGCCCTCAGACGAGT
CGGATCTCCCTTTGGGCCGCCTCCCCGCATCGATACCGTCGACCCGGGCGGCCGCTTCGAGCAGACATGA
TAAGATACATTGATGAGTTTGGACAAACCACAACTAGAATGCAGTGAAAAAAATGCTTTATTTGTGAAAT
TTGTGATGCTATTGCTTTATTTGTAACCATTATAAGCTGCAATAAACAAGTTAACAACAACAATTGCATT
CATTTTATGTTTCAGGTTCAGGGGGAGATGTGGGAGGTTTTTTAAAGCAAGTAAAACCTCTACAAATGTG
GTAAAATCGATAAGGATCTTCCTAGAGCATGGCTACGTAGATAAGTAGCATGGCGGGTTAATCATTAACT
ACAAGGAACCCCTAGTGATGGAGTTGGCCACTCCCTCTCTGCGCGCTCGCTCGCTCACTGAGGCCGGGCG
ACCAAAGGTCGCCCGACGCCCGGGCTTTGCCCGGGCGGCCTCAGTGAGCGAGCGAGCGCGCAGCCTTAAT
TAACCTAATTCACTGGCCGTCGTTTTACAACGTCGTGACTGGGAAAACCCTGGCGTTACCCAACTTAATC
GCCTTGCAGCACATCCCCCTTTCGCCAGCTGGCGTAATAGCGAAGAGGCCCGCACCGATCGCCCTTCCCA
ACAGTTGCGCAGCCTGAATGGCGAATGGG
[124 nt withheld, positions 4860-4983]
C
[91 nt withheld, positions 4985-5075]
A
[49 nt withheld, positions 5077-5125]
CCTTTGACGTTGGAGTCCACGTTCTTT
[37 nt withheld, positions 5153-5189]
ACCCTATCTCGGTCTATTCTTTTGATTTATAAGGGATTTTGCCGATTTCGGCCTATTGGTTAAAAAATGA
GCTGATTTAACAAAAATTTAACGCGAATTTTAACAAAATATTAACGCTTACAATTTAGGTGGCACTTTTC
GGGGAAATGTGCGCGGAACCCCTATTTGTTTATTTTTCTAAATACATTCAAATATGTATCCGCTCATGAG
ACAATAACCCTGATAAATGCTTCAATAATATTGAAAAAGGAAGAGTATGAGTATTCAACATTTCCGTGTC
GCCCTTATTCCCTTTTTTGCGGCATTTTGCCTTCCTGTTTTTGCTCACCCAGAAACGCTGGTGAAAGTAA
AAGATGCTGAAGATCAGTTGGGTGCACGAGTGGGTTACATCGAACTGGATCTCAACAGCGGTAAGATCCT
TGAGAGTTTTCGCCCCGAAGAACGTTTTCCAATGATGAGCACTTTTAAAGTTCTGCTATGTGGCGCGGTA
TTATCCCGTATTGACGCCGGGCAAGAGCAACTCGGTCGCCGCATACACTATTCTCAGAATGACTTGGTTG
AGTACTCACCAGTCACAGAAAAGCATCTTACGGATGGCATGACAGTAAGAGAATTATGCAGTGCTGCCAT
AACCATGAGTGATAACACTGCGGCCAACTTACTTCTGACAACGATCGGAGGACCGAAGGAGCTAACCGCT
TTTTTGCACAACATGGGGGATCATGTAACTCGCCTTGATCGTTGGGAACCGGAGCTGAATGAAGCCATAC
CAAACGACGAGCGTGACACCACGATGCCTGTAGCAATGGCAACAACGTTGCGCAAACTATTAACTGGCGA
ACTACTTACTCTAGCTTCCCGGCAACAATTAATAGACTGGATGGAGGCGGATAAAGTTGCAGGACCACTT
CTGCGCTCGGCCCTTCCGGCTGGCTGGTTTATTGCTGATAAATCTGGAGCCGGTGAGCGTGGGTCTCGCG
GTATCATTGCAGCACTGGGGCCAGATGGTAAGCCCTCCCGTATCGTAGTTATCTACACGACGGGGAGTCA
GGCAACTATGGATGAACGAAATAGACAGATCGCTGAGATAGGTGCCTCACTGATTAAGCATTGGTAACTG
TCAGACCAAGTTTACTCATATATACTTTAGATTGATTTAAAACTTCATTTTTAATTTAAAAGGATCTAGG
TGAAGATCCTTTTTGATAATCTCATGACCAAAATCCCTTAACGTGAGTTTTCGTTCCACTGAGCGTCAGA
CCCCGTAGAAAAGATCAAAGGATCTTCTTGAGATCCTTTTTTTCTGCGCGTAATCTGCTGCTTGCAAACA
AAAAAACCACCGCTACCAGCGGTGGTTTGTTTGCCGGATCAAGAGCTACCAACTCTTTTTCCGAAGGTAA
CTGGCTTCAGCAGAGCGCAGATACCAAATACTGTTCTTCTAGTGTAGCCGTAGTTAGGCCACCACTTCAA
GAACTCTGTAGCACCGCCTACATACCTCGCTCTGCTAATCCTGTTACCAGTGGCTGCTGCCAGTGGCGAT
AAGTCGTGTCTTACCGGGTTGGACTCAAGACGATAGTTACCGGATAAGGCGCAGCGGTCGGGCTGAACGG
GGGGTTCGTGCACACAGCCCAGCTTGGAGCGAACGACCTACACCGAACTGAGATACCTACAGCGTGAGCT
ATGAGAAAGCGCCACGCTTCCCGAAGGGAGAAAGGCGGACAGGTATCCGGTAAGCGGCAGGGTCGGAACA
GGAGAGCGCACGAGGGAGCTTCCAGGGGGAAACGCCTGGTATCTTTATAGTCCTGTCGGGTTTCGCCACC
TCTGACTTGAGCGTCGATTTTTGTGATGCTCGTCAGGGGGGCGGAGCCTATGGAAAAACGCCAGCAACGC
GGCCTTTTTACGGTTCCTGGCCTTTTGCTGGCCTTTTGCTCACATGTTCTTTCCTGCGTTATCCCCTGAT
TCTGTGGATAACCGTATTACCGCCTTTGAGTGAGCTGATACCGCTCGCCGCAGCCGAACGACCGAGCGCA
GCGAGTCAGTGAGCGAGGAAGCGGAAG
Features (pLannotate 1.2.2; 18 found; start..end, strand, type, name):
      2..58      +  CDS            lacI (fragment): lac repressor; lacI; The lac repressor binds to the lac operator to inhibit transcription in E. coli. This inhibition can be relieved by adding lactose or isopropyl-β-D-thiogalactopyranoside (IPTG).
     52..185     -  repeat_region  AAV2 ITR: inverted terminal repeat of adeno-associated virus serotype 2 inverted
    248..496     +  enhancer       CMV enhancer (fragment): human cytomegalovirus immediate early enhancer
    498..775     +  promoter       chicken β-actin promoter: No description available
    776..912     +  intron         hybrid intron (fragment): hybrid between chicken β-actin (CBA) and minute virus of mice (MMV) introns (Gray et al., 2011)
   1001..1131    +  intron         chimeric intron (fragment): chimera between introns from chicken β-actin and rabbit β-globin
   1211..2137    +  CDS            ChR2(H134R): H134R mutant of an N-terminal fragment of channelrhodopsin-2 from the alga Chlamydomonas reinhardtii (Nagel et al., 2005) blue light-activated cation channel
   2150..3576    +  CDS            tdTomato (fragment): tandem dimeric (pseudo-monomeric) derivative of DsRed (Shaner et al., 2004) mammalian codon-optimized
   3616..3640    +  misc_feature   MCS (fragment): pBluescript multiple cloning site
   3640..4228    +  misc_feature   WPRE: woodchuck hepatitis virus posttranscriptional regulatory element
   4271..4392    -  polyA_signal   SV40 poly(A) signal: SV40 polyadenylation signal
   4415..4483    -  CDS            large T antigen (fragment): large T antigen from SV40 (simian virus 40)
   4554..4684    +  repeat_region  AAV2 ITR (fragment): inverted terminal repeat of adeno-associated virus serotype 2 inverted
   4698..4855    +  CDS            lacZα (fragment): LacZα fragment of β-galactosidase; lacZ fragment
   4860..5288    +  rep_origin     f1 ori (sequence partly withheld): f1 bacteriophage origin of replication; arrow indicates direction of (+) strand synthesis
   5341..5445    +  promoter       AmpR promoter: bla
   5446..6306    +  CDS            AmpR: β-lactamase; bla; confers resistance to ampicillin, carbenicillin, and related antibiotics
   6477..7065    +  rep_origin     ori: high-copy-number ColE1/pMB1/pBR322/pUC origin of replication
