>Addgene plasmid #28015 | AAV-CAG-hChR2_tdTomato | addgene full sequence | sequence record 450303 | Addgene NGS Result
TTGAGATCCTTTTTTTCTGCGCGTAATCTGCTGCTTGCAAACAAAAAAACCACCGCTACCAGCGGTGGTT
TGTTTGCCGGATCAAGAGCTACCAACTCTTTTTCCGAAGGTAACTGGCTTCAGCAGAGCGCAGATACCAA
ATACTGTTCTTCTAGTGTAGCCGTAGTTAGGCCACCACTTCAAGAACTCTGTAGCACCGCCTACATACCT
CGCTCTGCTAATCCTGTTACCAGTGGCTGCTGCCAGTGGCGATAAGTCGTGTCTTACCGGGTTGGACTCA
AGACGATAGTTACCGGATAAGGCGCAGCGGTCGGGCTGAACGGGGGGTTCGTGCACACAGCCCAGCTTGG
AGCGAACGACCTACACCGAACTGAGATACCTACAGCGTGAGCTATGAGAAAGCGCCACGCTTCCCGAAGG
GAGAAAGGCGGACAGGTATCCGGTAAGCGGCAGGGTCGGAACAGGAGAGCGCACGAGGGAGCTTCCAGGG
GGAAACGCCTGGTATCTTTATAGTCCTGTCGGGTTTCGCCACCTCTGACTTGAGCGTCGATTTTTGTGAT
GCTCGTCAGGGGGGCGGAGCCTATGGAAAAACGCCAGCAACGCGGCCTTTTTACGGTTCCTGGCCTTTTG
CTGGCCTTTTGCTCACATGTTCTTTCCTGCGTTATCCCCTGATTCTGTGGATAACCGTATTACCGCCTTT
GAGTGAGCTGATACCGCTCGCCGCAGCCGAACGACCGAGCGCAGCGAGTCAGTGAGCGAGGAAGCGGAAG
AGCGCCCAATACGCAAACCGCCTCTCCCCGCGCGTTGGCCGATTCATTAATGCAGCTGCGCGCTCGCTCG
CTCACTGAGGCCGCCCGGGCAAAGCCCGGGCGTCGGGCGACCTTTGGTCGCCCGGCCTCAGTGAGCGAGC
GAGCGCGCAGAGAGGGAGTGGCCAACTCCATCACTAGGGGTTCCTTGTAGTTAATGATTAACCCGCCATG
CTACTTATCTACGTAGCCATGCTCTAGGAAGATCCTTATCGATTTTACCACATTTGTAGAGGTTTTACTT
GCTTTAAAAAACCTCCCACATCTCCCCCTGAACCTGAAACATAAAATGAATGCAATTGTTGTTGTTAACT
TGTTTATTGCAGCTTATAATGGTTACAAATAAAGCAATAGCATCACAAATTTCACAAATAAAGCATTTTT
TTCACTGCATTCTAGTTGTGGTTTGTCCAAACTCATCAATGTATCTTATCATGTCTGCTCGAAGCGGCCG
CCCGGGTCGACGGTATCGATGCGGGGAGGCGGCCCAAAGGGAGATCCGACTCGTCTGAGGGCGAAGGCGA
AGACGCGGAAGAGGCCGCAGAGCCGGCAGCAGGCCGCGGGAAGGAAGGTCCGCTGGATTGAGGGCCGAAG
GGACGTAGCAGAAGGACGTCCCGCGCAGAATCCAGGTGGCAACACAGGCGAGCAGCCAAGGAAAGGACGA
TGATTTCCCCGACAACACCACGGAATTGTCAGTGCCCAACAGCCGAGCCCCTGTCCAGCAGCGGGCAAGG
CAGGCGGCGATGAGTTCCGCCGTGGCAATAGGGAGGGGGAAAGCGAAAGTCCCGGAAAGGAGCTGACAGG
TGGTGGCAATGCCCCAACCAGTGGGGGTTGCGTCAGCAAACACAGTGCACACCACGCCACGTTGCCTGAC
AACGGGCCACAACTCCTCATAAAGAGACAGCAACCAGGATTTATACAAGGAGGAGAAAATGAAAGCCATA
CGGGAAGCAATAGCATGATACAAAGGCATTAAAGCAGCGTATCCACATAGCGTAAAAGGAGCAACATAGT
TAAGAATACCAGTCAATCTTTCACAAATTTTGTAATCCAGAGGTTGATTATCGATAAGCTTGATATCGAA
TTCGAATCGACTAGTCGCGAGCTCCACTCGAGTGGATCCCCTTACTTGTACAGCTCGTCCATGCCGTACA
GGAACAGGTGGTGGCGGCCCTCGGAGCGCTCGTACTGTTCCACGATGGTGTAGTCCTCGTTGTGGGAGGT
GATGTCCAGCTTGGTGTCCACGTAGTAGTAGCCGGGCAGTTGCACGGGCTTCTTGGCCATGTAGATGGTC
TTGAACTCCACCAGGTAGTGGCCGCCGTCCTTCAGCTTCAGGGCCTGGTGGATCTCGCCCTTCAGCACGC
CGTCGCGGGGGTACAGGCGCTCGGTGGAGGCCTCCCAGCCCATGGTCTTCTTCTGCATTACGGGGCCGTC
GGGGGGGAAGTTGGTGCCGCGCATCTTCACCTTGTAGATCAGCGTGCCGTCCTGCAGGGAGGAGTCCTGG
GTCACGGTCACCAGACCGCCGTCCTCGAAGTTCATCACGCGCTCCCACTTGAAGCCCTCGGGGAAGGACA
GCTTCTTGTAATCGGGGATGTCGGCGGGGTGCTTCACGTACGCCTTGGAGCCGTACATGAACTGGGGGGA
CAGGATGTCCCAGGCGAAGGGCAGGGGGCCGCCCTTGGTCACCTTCAGCTTGGCGGTCTGGGTGCCCTCG
TAGGGGCGGCCCTCGCCCTCGCCCTCGATCTCGAACTCGTGGCCGTTCATGGAGCCCTCCATGCGCACCT
TGAAGCGCATGAACTCTTTGATGACGGCCATGTTGTTGTCCTCGGAGGAGGCGGTGCCGGAGCTGCCGCT
GCCGGTGCTGCCGATGCCATGCCCCAGGAACAGGTGGTGGCGGCCCTCGGAGCGCTCGTACTGTTCCACG
ATGGTGTAGTCCTCGTTGTGGGAGGTGATGTCCAGCTTGGTGTCCACGTAGTAGTAGCCGGGCAGTTGCA
CGGGCTTCTTGGCCATGTAGATGGTCTTGAACTCCACCAGGTAGTGGCCGCCGTCCTTCAGCTTCAGGGC
CTGGTGGATCTCGCCCTTCAGCACGCCGTCGCGGGGGTACAGGCGCTCGGTGGAGGCCTCCCAGCCCATG
GTCTTCTTCTGCATTACGGGGCCGTCGGGGGGGAAGTTGGTGCCGCGCATCTTCACCTTGTAGATCAGCG
TGCCGTCCTGCAGGGAGGAGTCCTGGGTCACGGTCACCAGACCGCCGTCCTCGAAGTTCATCACGCGCTC
CCACTTGAAGCCCTCGGGGAAGGACAGCTTCTTGTAATCGGGGATGTCGGCGGGGTGCTTCACGTACGCC
TTGGAGCCGTACATGAACTGGGGGGACAGGATGTCCCAGGCGAAGGGCAGGGGGCCGCCCTTGGTCACCT
TCAGCTTGGCGGTCTGGGTGCCCTCGTAGGGGCGGCCCTCGCCCTCGCCCTCGATCTCGAACTCGTGGCC
GTTCATGGAGCCCTCCATGCGCACCTTGAAGCGCATGAACTCTTTGATGACCTCCTCGCCCTTGCTCACG
GCCGCGGCTGGCACGGCTCCGGCCTCGGCTTCGTCTTCGACGAGAGTCTCGACCTCGATCTCCGTTCCGC
CGATGTTCAGTTTGGTGGTTTTGCGGATATCTCCGTGAATCAATATGTGCTCGTGGATCAGGACGCGCAG
GTAGTGTCCCAACAACCCCCAACAATTTTTACTCATCAGATCAATAATCGTGTGACCTACGGTGGAGCCA
TAGACGCTCAGGACGCCAAAACCTTCGGGCCCCAAAATGAAGAGAATTGGGAACATACCCCAGCTCACGA
AAAACAGCCATGCCATGCCGGTCACGACCTGGCGGCACCGACCCTTTGGCACAGTATGATAACCCTCGAT
ATATGCTTTGGCGGCGTGAAAAAATGTGTTCGCGCCATAGCACAATCCAAGACAAAAGAAGATGACTTTA
ACATAGCCGGTTGCCATGGCGCTGGTAGCCCCCCACACGATAGTCCCGATGTCTGAGACAAGGAGTCCCA
TGGTTCTCCTGCTGTAGTCGTTGCTCAGGCCGGTGAGGTTGCTCAGGTGGATAAGGATGACAGGACAAGT
GAGCAGCCACTCTGCATAGCGCAGCCACTGCACCCGGTGTCCTGTGGCAAGGTAGAGCATAGAGGGATTC
TTAAACTCAAAAAAGAACTCGAGAATCACCTTAACCATTTCAATGGCGCACACATAGATCTCCTCCCAGC
CGCATGTAGATTTCCAGGTTTGGTAGGCATAGAACATCAGCAGCAAAATGCTGAATCCTGCTGCAAGCCA
CTGCAGGACATTTGACGCGGTCTGAGCGCCGTTCGTGCCGCGAGATTCAATCCATCCGGCACAGTAACAT
TGATCCTCAGGGACCAGGACGGACCCGTTCACCACCACAGGATTAGTAACGAACAAAAGTTCGCGTCCGA
CGGCAGACAAAGCGCCGCCATAGTCCATGGTGGCGCTAGGGGCCCGCGGTACCGAATTCTTTGCCAAAAT
GATGAGACAGCACAATAACCAGCACGTTGCCCAGGAGCTGTAGGAAAAAGAAGAAGGCATGAACATGGTT
AGCAGAGGCTCTAGAGCCGCCGGTCACACGCCAGAAGCCGAACCCCGCCCTGCCCCGTCCCCCCCGAAGG
CAGCCGTCCCCCCGCGGACAGCCCCGAGCCGCTCCCCCCGCACAAAGGGCCCTCCCGGAGCCCCTCAAGG
CTTTCACGCAGCCACAGAAAAGAAACAAGCCGTCATTAAACCAAGCGCTAATTACAGCCCGGAGGAGAAG
GGCCGTCCCGCCCGCTCACCTGTGGGAGTAACGCGGTCAGTCAGAGCCGGGGCGGGCGGCGCGAGGCGGC
GGCGGAGCGGGGCACGGGGCGAAGGCAGCGCGCAGCGACTCCCGCCCGCCGCGCGCTTCGCTTTTTATAG
GGCCGCCGCCGCCGCCGCCTCGCCATAAAAGGAAACTTTCGGAGCGCGCCGCTCTGATTGGCTGCCGCCG
CACCTCTCCGCCTCGCCCCGCCCCGCCCCTCGCCCCGCCCCGCCCCGCCTGGCGCGCGCCCCCCCCCCCC
CCCCGCCCCCATCGCTGCACAAAATAATTAAAAAATAAATAAATACAAAATTGGGGGTGGGGAGGGGGGG
GGAGATGGGGAGAGTGAAGCAGAACGTGGGGCTCACCTCGACCATGGTAATAGCGATGACTAATACGTAG
ATGTACTGCCAAGTAGGAAAGTCCCATAAGGTCATGTACTGGGCATAATGCCAGGCGGGCCATTTACCGT
CATTGACGTCAATAGGGGGCGTACTTGGCATATGATACACTTGATGTACTGCCAAGTGGGCAGTTTACCG
TAAATACTCCACCCATTGACGTCAATGGAAAGTCCCTATTGGCGTTACTATGGGAACATACGTCATTATT
GACGTCAATGGTACGATCTTCCTAGAGCATGGCTACGTAGATAAGTAGCATGGCGGGTTAATCATTAACT
ACAAGGAACCCCTAGTGATGGAGTTGGCCACTCCCTCTCTGCGCGCTCGCTCGCTCACTGAGGCCGGGCG
ACCAAAGGTCGCCCGACGCCCGGGCTTTGCCCGGGCGGCCTCAGTGAGCGAGCGAGCGCGCAGCTGGCGT
AATAGCGAAGAGGCCCGCACCGATCGCCCTTCCCAACAGTTGCGCAGCCTGAATGGCGAATGGG
[124 nt withheld, positions 5525-5648]
C
[91 nt withheld, positions 5650-5740]
A
[49 nt withheld, positions 5742-5790]
CCTTTGACGTTGGAGTCCACGTTCTTT
[37 nt withheld, positions 5818-5854]
ACCCTATCTCGGTCTATTCTTTTGATTTATAAGGGATTTTGCCGATTTCGGCCTATTGGTTAAAAAATGA
GCTGATTTAACAAAAATTTAACGCGAATTTTAACAAAATATTAACGCTTACAATTTAGGTGGCACTTTTC
GGGGAAATGTGCGCGGAACCCCTATTTGTTTATTTTTCTAAATACATTCAAATATGTATCCGCTCATGAG
ACAATAACCCTGATAAATGCTTCAATAATATTGAAAAAGGAAGAGTATGAGTATTCAACATTTCCGTGTC
GCCCTTATTCCCTTTTTTGCGGCATTTTGCCTTCCTGTTTTTGCTCACCCAGAAACGCTGGTGAAAGTAA
AAGATGCTGAAGATCAGTTGGGTGCACGAGTGGGTTACATCGAACTGGATCTCAACAGCGGTAAGATCCT
TGAGAGTTTTCGCCCCGAAGAACGTTTTCCAATGATGAGCACTTTTAAAGTTCTGCTATGTGGCGCGGTA
TTATCCCGTATTGACGCCGGGCAAGAGCAACTCGGTCGCCGCATACACTATTCTCAGAATGACTTGGTTG
AGTACTCACCAGTCACAGAAAAGCATCTTACGGATGGCATGACAGTAAGAGAATTATGCAGTGCTGCCAT
AACCATGAGTGATAACACTGCGGCCAACTTACTTCTGACAACGATCGGAGGACCGAAGGAGCTAACCGCT
TTTTTGCACAACATGGGGGATCATGTAACTCGCCTTGATCGTTGGGAACCGGAGCTGAATGAAGCCATAC
CAAACGACGAGCGTGACACCACGATGCCTGTAGCAATGGCAACAACGTTGCGCAAACTATTAACTGGCGA
ACTACTTACTCTAGCTTCCCGGCAACAATTAATAGACTGGATGGAGGCGGATAAAGTTGCAGGACCACTT
CTGCGCTCGGCCCTTCCGGCTGGCTGGTTTATTGCTGATAAATCTGGAGCCGGTGAGCGTGGGTCTCGCG
GTATCATTGCAGCACTGGGGCCAGATGGTAAGCCCTCCCGTATCGTAGTTATCTACACGACGGGGAGTCA
GGCAACTATGGATGAACGAAATAGACAGATCGCTGAGATAGGTGCCTCACTGATTAAGCATTGGTAACTG
TCAGACCAAGTTTACTCATATATACTTTAGATTGATTTAAAACTTCATTTTTAATTTAAAAGGATCTAGG
TGAAGATCCTTTTTGATAATCTCATGACCAAAATCCCTTAACGTGAGTTTTCGTTCCACTGAGCGTCAGA
CCCCGTAGAAAAGATCAAAGGATCTTC
Features (pLannotate 1.2.2; 19 found; start..end, strand, type, name):
      1..589     +  rep_origin     ori: high-copy-number ColE1/pMB1/pBR322/pUC origin of replication
    772..828     +  CDS            lacI (fragment): lac repressor; lacI; The lac repressor binds to the lac operator to inhibit transcription in E. coli. This inhibition can be relieved by adding lactose or isopropyl-β-D-thiogalactopyranoside (IPTG).
    822..955     -  repeat_region  AAV2 ITR: inverted terminal repeat of adeno-associated virus serotype 2 inverted
   1026..1094    +  CDS            large T antigen (fragment): large T antigen from SV40 (simian virus 40)
   1117..1238    +  polyA_signal   SV40 poly(A) signal: SV40 polyadenylation signal
   1281..1869    -  misc_feature   WPRE: woodchuck hepatitis virus posttranscriptional regulatory element
   1869..1893    -  misc_feature   MCS (fragment): pBluescript multiple cloning site
   1933..3359    -  CDS            tdTomato (fragment): tandem dimeric (pseudo-monomeric) derivative of DsRed (Shaner et al., 2004) mammalian codon-optimized
   3372..4298    -  CDS            ChR2(H134R): H134R mutant of an N-terminal fragment of channelrhodopsin-2 from the alga Chlamydomonas reinhardtii (Nagel et al., 2005) blue light-activated cation channel
   4324..4380    -  CDS            HBB (fragment): HBB_LEPEU - Experimental evidence at protein level: Swiss-Prot protein existence level 1. Involved in oxygen transport from the lung to the various peripheral tissues. From Lepus europaeus (European hare).
   4378..4508    -  intron         chimeric intron (fragment): chimera between introns from chicken β-actin and rabbit β-globin
   4597..4732    -  intron         hybrid intron (fragment): hybrid between chicken β-actin (CBA) and minute virus of mice (MMV) introns (Gray et al., 2011)
   4733..5011    -  promoter       chicken β-actin promoter: No description available
   5013..5261    -  enhancer       CMV enhancer (fragment): human cytomegalovirus immediate early enhancer
   5324..5456    +  repeat_region  AAV2 ITR (fragment): inverted terminal repeat of adeno-associated virus serotype 2 inverted
   5451..5520    +  CDS            lacZα (fragment): LacZα fragment of β-galactosidase; lacZ fragment
   5525..5953    +  rep_origin     f1 ori (sequence partly withheld): f1 bacteriophage origin of replication; arrow indicates direction of (+) strand synthesis
   6006..6110    +  promoter       AmpR promoter: bla
   6111..6971    +  CDS            AmpR: β-lactamase; bla; confers resistance to ampicillin, carbenicillin, and related antibiotics
