[The description below was written by a language model from this plasmid's Addgene catalogue record and pLannotate feature annotations shown in this document.]
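Description:
AAV-CAG-hChR2_tdTomato is an adeno-associated virus transfer plasmid for optogenetic activation of transduced cells. The backbone is listed as AAV2/1, and both feature tables show AAV serotype 2 inverted terminal repeats flanking the expression cassette; these are the cis elements needed for replication and packaging of the cassette into recombinant AAV particles. Outside the ITRs, the bacterial backbone carries a ColE1/pUC-type origin, an f1 phage origin and a β-lactamase gene with its own promoter for ampicillin selection. The origin is annotated as a high-copy type, although the catalogue lists the plasmid as low copy. Short lacI, lacZα and SV40 large T antigen hits appear to be cloning-vector remnants rather than functional genes.

Between the ITRs, the CAG promoter (CMV enhancer, chicken β-actin promoter and a chimeric β-actin/β-globin intron) drives strong, broadly active expression of humanized channelrhodopsin-2 joined at its C-terminus to the red fluorescent protein tdTomato. The annotation identifies the opsin as the H134R variant, a blue-light-gated cation channel, so illumination depolarizes expressing cells while the tdTomato moiety marks them and their processes. A WPRE downstream of the fusion enhances transcript stability and expression, and an SV40 polyadenylation signal follows it. The insert was cloned between EcoRI and HindIII sites, both of which are retained.

Two sequence records are available, a depositor sequence and a slightly shorter repository sequencing result; their feature content is essentially the same, but the cassette is oriented oppositely relative to the backbone. This is consistent with the depositor's warning that the ITRs make the plasmid prone to recombination. The associated publication concerns long-range circuits linking sensory and motor cortex.
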