Addgene plasmid #28015: AAV-CAG-hChR2_tdTomato
Purpose: Expresses humanized ChR2 fused to tdTomato for optogenetic activation
Depositing lab: Karel Svoboda. Depositing organization: HHMI, Janelia Research Campus. Publication: Long-Range Neuronal Circuits Underlying the Interaction between Sensory and Motor Cortex. Mao T, Kusefoglu D, Hooks BM, Huber D, Petreanu L, Svoboda K. Neuron. 2011 Oct 6;72(1):111-23. 10.1016/j.neuron.2011.07.029 PubMed 21982373.
Backbone
  Vector backbone: AAV2/1
  Backbone size w/o insert (bp): 4883
  Vector type: AAV ; adeno associate viral
Growth in bacteria
  Bacterial resistance: Ampicillin, 100 μg/mL
  Growth temperature: 30°C
  Growth strain: Stbl2
  Copy number: Low Copy
Gene/Insert
  Gene/Insert name: humanized ChR2-tdTomato (alt name: hChR2-tdTomato)
  Insert size (bp): 2363
  Promoter: CAG
  Tag / fusion protein: tdTomato
  Cloning method: Restriction Enzyme; 5′ cloning site EcoRI (not destroyed); 3′ cloning site HindIII (not destroyed)
  Sequencing primers: 5′ TCGGCTTCTGGCGTGTGACCGG
Terms and licenses: Academic/Nonprofit Terms; Industry Terms: Not Available to Industry
Depositor comments: with ITRs, this vector is easy to have recombination. Check with multiple restriction digestions.
How to cite: AAV-CAG-hChR2_tdTomato was a gift from Karel Svoboda (Addgene plasmid # 28015 ; http://n2t.net/addgene:28015 ; RRID:Addgene_28015)
