>Addgene plasmid #28015 | AAV-CAG-hChR2_tdTomato | addgene partial sequence | sequence record 37707 | WPRE-R 5'-CATAGCGTAAAAGGAGCAACA-3'
ATCCAGAGGTTGATTATCGATAAGCTTGATATCGAATTCGAATCGACTAGTCGCGAGCTCCACTCGAGTG
GATCCCCTTACTTGTACAGCTCGTCCATGCCGTACAGGAACAGGTGGTGGCGGCCCTCGGAGCGCTCGTA
CTGTTCCACGATGGTGTAGTCCTCGTTGTGGGAGGTGATGTCCAGCTTGGTGTCCACGTAGTAGTAGCCG
GGCAGTTGCACGGGCTTCTTGGCCATGTAGATGGTCTTGAACTCCACCAGGTAGTGGCCGCCGTCCTTCA
GCTTCAGGGCCTGGTGGATCTCGCCCTTCAGCACGCCGTCGCGGGGGTACAGGCGCTCGGTGGAGGCCTC
CCAGCCCATGGTCTTCTTCTGCATTACGGGGCCGTCGGGGGGGAAGTTGGTGCCGCGCATCTTCACCTTG
TAGATCAGCGTGCCGTCCTGCAGGGAGGAGTCCTGGGTCACGGTCACCAGACCGCCGTCCTCGAAGTTCA
TCACGCGCTCCCACTTGAAGCCCTCGGGGAAGGACAGCTTCTTGTAATCGGGGATGTCGGCGGGGTGCTT
CACGTACGCCTTGGAGCCGTACATGAACTGGGGGGACAGGATGTCCCAGGCGAAGGGCAGGGGGCCGCCC
TTGGTCACCTTCAGCTTGGCGGTCTGGGTGCCCTCGTAGG
