>Addgene plasmid #28015 | AAV-CAG-hChR2_tdTomato | addgene partial sequence | sequence record 39061 | pCAG-F 5'-GCAACGTGCTGGTTATTGTG-3'
ACTTTTGTTCGTTACTAATCCTGTGGTGGTGAACGGGTCCGTCCTGGTCCCTGAGGATCAATGTTACTGT
GCCGGATGGATTGAATCTCGCGGCACGAACGGCGCTCAGACCGCGTCAAATGTCCTGCAGTGGCTTGCAG
CAGGATTCAGCATTTTGCTGCTGATGTTCTATGCCTACCAAACCTGGAAATCTACATGCGGCTGGGAGGA
GATCTATGTGTGCGCCATTGAAATGGTTAAGGTGATTCTCGAGTTCTTTTTTGAGTTTAAGAATCCCTCT
ATGCTCTACCTTGCCACAGGACACCGGGTGCAGTGGCTGCGCTATGCAGAGTGGCTGCTCACTTGTCCTG
TCATCCTTATCCACCTGAGCAACCTCACCGGCCTGAGCAACGACTACAGCAGGAGAACCATGGGACTCCT
TGTCTCAGACATCGGGACTATCGTGTGGGGGGCTACCAGCGCCATGGCAACCGGCTATGTTAAAGTCATC
TTCTTTTGTCTTGGATTGTGCTATGGCGCGAACACATTTTTTCACGCCGCCAAAGCATATATCGAGGGTT
ATCATACTGTGCCAAAGGGTCGGTGCCGCCAGGTCGTGACCGGCATGGCATGGCTGTTTTTCGTGAGCTG
GGGTATGTTCCCAATTCTCTTCATTTTGGGGCCCGAAGGTTTTGGCGTCCTGAGCGTCTATGGCTCCACC
GTAGGTCACACGATTATTGATCTGATGAGTAAAAATTGTTGGGGTTGTTGGGGACACTACCTGCGCGTCC
TGATCCACGAGCACATAT
